Addgene plasmid #146790: pT7-EGFP-C1-HsXRN1_1459-1706_K
Purpose: Mammalian Expression of HsXRN1_1459-1706
Depositing lab: Elisa Izaurralde. Depositing organization: Max Planck Institute for Developmental Biology. Publication: A direct interaction between DCP1 and XRN1 couples mRNA decapping to 5' exonucleolytic degradation. Braun JE, Truffault V, Boland A, Huntzinger E, Chang CT, Haas G, Weichenrieder O, Coles M, Izaurralde E. Nat Struct Mol Biol. 2012 Dec;19(12):1324-31. doi: 10.1038/nsmb.2413. Epub 2012 Nov 11. PubMed 23142987.
Backbone
  Vector backbone: Unknown
  Vector type: Mammalian Expression
Growth in bacteria
  Bacterial resistance: Kanamycin, 50 μg/mL
  Growth temperature: 37°C
  Growth strain: DH5alpha
  Copy number: High Copy
Gene/Insert
  Gene/Insert name: HsXRN1_1459-1706
  Species: H. sapiens (human)
  Entrez Gene: XRN1 (a.k.a. SEP1)
  Cloning method: Unknown
Terms and licenses: Academic/Nonprofit Terms; Industry Terms: Not Available to Industry
Depositor comments: sequence given by NCBI : NM_019001.3 Plasmids from this collection were made available to the research community and donated after the lab closed. Please note that the sequence provided by the depositing laboratory may be theoretical/predicted or based on Sanger sequencing results. There may be discrepancies between sequencing results obtained by Addgene and the depositor sequence. If an Addgene verified sequence is not available, please contact before placing your order to request that our lab fully sequence the plasmid.
How to cite: pT7-EGFP-C1-HsXRN1_1459-1706_K was a gift from Elisa Izaurralde (Addgene plasmid # 146790 ; http://n2t.net/addgene:146790 ; RRID:Addgene_146790)
