[The description below was written by a language model from this plasmid's Addgene catalogue record and pLannotate feature annotations shown in this document.]
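Description:
pT7-EGFP-C1-HsXRN1_1459-1706_K is a 5.5 kb mammalian expression plasmid that produces a C-terminal fragment of human XRN1 (residues 1459–1706, numbered against the NCBI reference transcript cited by the depositor) fused to the C-terminus of EGFP. The catalogue lists the backbone as unknown, but the name and the annotated features match an EGFP-C1-type vector into which a T7 promoter has been added. The CMV immediate-early enhancer and promoter drive transcription in mammalian cells. The T7 promoter sits between the CMV promoter and the EGFP start, so the same fusion could in principle also be transcribed by T7 RNA polymerase. EGFP is followed by a remnant of the multiple cloning site, then the XRN1 fragment, and the transcript ends at an SV40 polyadenylation signal. Several short annotated fragments (HIV-1 LTR, SV40 large T antigen, ble, bGH poly(A)) are most likely sequence-similarity hits within backbone regions rather than functional elements.

The plasmid is propagated in E. coli at high copy from a ColE1/pUC-type origin and also carries an f1 origin. A single NeoR/KanR cassette sits behind tandem bacterial (bla) and SV40 early promoters and ends with the HSV TK poly(A) signal. It provides kanamycin selection in bacteria and can provide G418 selection in mammalian cells.

XRN1 is the major cytoplasmic 5'-3' exoribonuclease in mRNA decay, and the associated study examined how a direct DCP1–XRN1 interaction couples decapping to 5' exonucleolytic degradation. A GFP-tagged C-terminal fragment such as this one suits localisation or co-immunoprecipitation and interaction-mapping experiments in human cells, although the record states the purpose only as mammalian expression. The deposited sequence may be theoretical rather than fully verified.
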