Features (pLannotate 1.2.2; 17 found; start..end, strand, type, name):
     61..364     +  enhancer       CMV enhancer: human cytomegalovirus immediate early enhancer
    365..568     +  promoter       CMV promoter: human cytomegalovirus (CMV) immediate early promoter
    564..597     +  LTR            5' LTR (truncated) (fragment): truncated 5' long terminal repeat (LTR) from HIV-1
    613..631     +  promoter       T7 promoter: promoter for bacteriophage T7 RNA polymerase
    665..1381    +  CDS            EGFP: EGFP is a basic (constitutively fluorescent) green fluorescent protein published in 1996, derived from Aequorea victoria. It is reported to be a rapidly-maturing weak dimer with moderate acid sensitivity.
   1382..1426    +  misc_feature   MCS (fragment): multiple cloning site
   1430..2173    +  CDS            XRN1 (fragment): XRN1_HUMAN - Also known as SEP1. Experimental evidence at protein level: Swiss-Prot protein existence level 1. Major 5'-3' exoribonuclease involved in mRNA decay. Required for the 5'-3'-processing of the G4 tetraplex-containing DNA and RNA substrates. The kinetic of hydrolysis is faster for G4 RNA tetraplex than for G4 DNA tetraplex and monomeric RNA tetraplex. Binds to RNA and DNA (By similarity). Plays a role in replication-dependent histone mRNA degradation. May act as a tumor suppressor protein in osteogenic sarcoma (OGS). From Homo sapiens (Human).
   2199..2283    +  CDS            large T antigen (fragment): large T antigen from SV40 (simian virus 40)
   2306..2427    +  polyA_signal   SV40 poly(A) signal: SV40 polyadenylation signal
   2461..2889    -  rep_origin     f1 ori (sequence partly withheld): f1 bacteriophage origin of replication; arrow indicates direction of (+) strand synthesis
   2916..3020    +  promoter       AmpR promoter: bla
   3022..3379    +  promoter       SV40 promoter: SV40 enhancer and early promoter
   3414..4208    +  CDS            NeoR/KanR: aminoglycoside phosphotransferase from Tn5; aph(3')-II (or nptII); confers resistance to neomycin, kanamycin, and G418 (Geneticin®)
   4229..4381    +  CDS            ble (fragment): BLE_KLEPN - Experimental evidence at protein level: Swiss-Prot protein existence level 1. Binding protein with a strong affinity to the bleomycin family of antibiotics. Binds to CL990; an antimitotic-antibiotic compound. From Klebsiella pneumoniae.
   4440..4487    +  polyA_signal   HSV TK poly(A) signal: herpes simplex virus thymidine kinase polyadenylation signal (Cole and Stacy, 1985)
   4578..4594    -  polyA_signal   bGH poly(A) signal (fragment): bovine growth hormone polyadenylation signal
   4816..5404    +  rep_origin     ori: high-copy-number ColE1/pMB1/pBR322/pUC origin of replication
>Addgene plasmid #146790 | pT7-EGFP-C1-HsXRN1_1459-1706_K | depositor full sequence | sequence record 289236 | Full Sequence
TAGTTATTAATAGTAATCAATTACGGGGTCATTAGTTCATAGCCCATATATGGAGTTCCGCGTTACATAA
CTTACGGTAAATGGCCCGCCTGGCTGACCGCCCAACGACCCCCGCCCATTGACGTCAATAATGACGTATG
TTCCCATAGTAACGCCAATAGGGACTTTCCATTGACGTCAATGGGTGGAGTATTTACGGTAAACTGCCCA
CTTGGCAGTACATCAAGTGTATCATATGCCAAGTACGCCCCCTATTGACGTCAATGACGGTAAATGGCCC
GCCTGGCATTATGCCCAGTACATGACCTTATGGGACTTTCCTACTTGGCAGTACATCTACGTATTAGTCA
TCGCTATTACCATGGTGATGCGGTTTTGGCAGTACATCAATGGGCGTGGATAGCGGTTTGACTCACGGGG
ATTTCCAAGTCTCCACCCCATTGACGTCAATGGGAGTTTGTTTTGGCACCAAAATCAACGGGACTTTCCA
AAATGTCGTAACAACTCCGCCCCATTGACGCAAATGGGCGGTAGGCGTGTACGGTGGGAGGTCTATATAA
GCAGAGCTCTCTGGCTAACTAGAGAACCCACTGCTTACTGGCTTATCGAAATTAATACGACTCACTATAG
GGAGACCCAAGCTCTAGCGCTACCGGTCGCCACCATGGTGAGCAAGGGCGAGGAGCTGTTCACCGGGGTG
GTGCCCATCCTGGTCGAGCTGGACGGCGACGTAAACGGCCACAAGTTCAGCGTGTCCGGCGAGGGCGAGG
GCGATGCCACCTACGGCAAGCTGACCCTGAAGTTCATCTGCACCACCGGCAAGCTGCCCGTGCCCTGGCC
CACCCTCGTGACCACCCTGACCTACGGCGTGCAGTGCTTCAGCCGCTACCCCGACCACATGAAGCAGCAC
GACTTCTTCAAGTCCGCCATGCCCGAAGGCTACGTCCAGGAGCGCACCATCTTCTTCAAGGACGACGGCA
ACTACAAGACCCGCGCCGAGGTGAAGTTCGAGGGCGACACCCTGGTGAACCGCATCGAGCTGAAGGGCAT
CGACTTCAAGGAGGACGGCAACATCCTGGGGCACAAGCTGGAGTACAACTACAACAGCCACAACGTCTAT
ATCATGGCCGACAAGCAGAAGAACGGCATCAAGGTGAACTTCAAGATCCGCCACAACATCGAGGACGGCA
GCGTGCAGCTCGCCGACCACTACCAGCAGAACACCCCCATCGGCGACGGCCCCGTGCTGCTGCCCGACAA
CCACTACCTGAGCACCCAGTCCGCCCTGAGCAAAGACCCCAACGAGAAGCGCGATCACATGGTCCTGCTG
GAGTTCGTGACCGCCGCCGGGATCACTCTCGGCATGGACGAGCTGTACAAGTCCGGACTCAGATCTCGAG
CTCAAGCTTCGAATTCTGCAGTCGACATGGATTTCTCCTTTCTTAGGATGCCACAGACAATGACCGTTTG
CCAAGTAAAATTATCTAATGGCTTACTGGTACATGGGCCACAGTGCCACTCTGAAAATGAAGCCAAAGAG
AAAGCTGCACTTTTTGCTTTACAACAGTTGGGCTCCTTAGGCATGAATTTCCCTTTGCCTTCACAAGTAT
TTGCAAATTATCCTTCAGCTGTACCACCTGGAACCATTCCTCCAGCCTTTCCCCCACCTACTGGCTGGGA
TCACTATGGAAGCAACTATGCATTGGGGGCAGCTAATATAATGCCTTCGTCGTCTCATCTCTTTGGCTCA
ATGCCATGGGGACCATCGGTGCCAGTTCCTGGGAAGCCCTTCCATCATACTTTATATTCTGGGACCATGC
CCATGGCTGGGGGAATACCAGGGGGTGTGCACAATCAGTTTATACCTCTGCAGGTTACTAAAAAAAGGGT
TGCAAACAAAAAGAACTTTGAGAATAAGGAAGCCCAGAGTTCTCAAGCCACTCCAGTTCAGACTAGCCAG
CCAGATTCTTCCAACATTGTCAAAGTAAGTCCACGGGAGAGCTCATCAGCTTCTTTGAAGTCCTCTCCGA
TTGCTCAACCTGCATCTTCTTTTCAAGTTGAAACTGCCTCTCAAGGCCATAGTATATCTCACCATAAGTC
AACACCAATCTCTTCTTCAAGAAGAAAATCAAGAAAACTGGCTGTTAATTTTGGTGTTTCTAAACCTTCT
GAGTAAGGATCCACCGGATCTAGATAACTGATCATAATCAGCCATACCACATTTGTAGAGGTTTTACTTG
CTTTAAAAAACCTCCCACACCTCCCCCTGAACCTGAAACATAAAATGAATGCAATTGTTGTTGTTAACTT
GTTTATTGCAGCTTATAATGGTTACAAATAAAGCAATAGCATCACAAATTTCACAAATAAAGCATTTTTT
TCACTGCATTCTAGTTGTGGTTTGTCCAAACTCATCAATGTATCTTAACGCGTAAATTGTAAGCGTTAAT
ATTTTGTTAAAATTCGCGTTAAATTTTTGTTAAATCAGCTCATTTTTTAACCAATAGGCCGAAATCGGCA
AAATCCCTTATAAATCAAAAGAATAGACCGAGATAGGGT
[37 nt withheld, positions 2560-2596]
AAAGAACGTGGACTCCAACGTCAAAGG
[49 nt withheld, positions 2624-2672]
T
[91 nt withheld, positions 2674-2764]
G
[124 nt withheld, positions 2766-2889]
CAGGTGGCACTTTTCGGGGAAATGTGCGCGGAACCCCTATTTGTTTATTTTTCTAAATACATTCAAATAT
GTATCCGCTCATGAGACAATAACCCTGATAAATGCTTCAATAATATTGAAAAAGGAAGAGTCCTGAGGCG
GAAAGAACCAGCTGTGGAATGTGTGTCAGTTAGGGTGTGGAAAGTCCCCAGGCTCCCCAGCAGGCAGAAG
TATGCAAAGCATGCATCTCAATTAGTCAGCAACCAGGTGTGGAAAGTCCCCAGGCTCCCCAGCAGGCAGA
AGTATGCAAAGCATGCATCTCAATTAGTCAGCAACCATAGTCCCGCCCCTAACTCCGCCCATCCCGCCCC
TAACTCCGCCCAGTTCCGCCCATTCTCCGCCCCATGGCTGACTAATTTTTTTTATTTATGCAGAGGCCGA
GGCCGCCTCGGCCTCTGAGCTATTCCAGAAGTAGTGAGGAGGCTTTTTTGGAGGCCTAGGCTTTTGCAAA
GATCGATCAAGAGACAGGATGAGGATCGTTTCGCATGATTGAACAAGATGGATTGCACGCAGGTTCTCCG
GCCGCTTGGGTGGAGAGGCTATTCGGCTATGACTGGGCACAACAGACAATCGGCTGCTCTGATGCCGCCG
TGTTCCGGCTGTCAGCGCAGGGGCGCCCGGTTCTTTTTGTCAAGACCGACCTGTCCGGTGCCCTGAATGA
ACTGCAAGACGAGGCAGCGCGGCTATCGTGGCTGGCCACGACGGGCGTTCCTTGCGCAGCTGTGCTCGAC
GTTGTCACTGAAGCGGGAAGGGACTGGCTGCTATTGGGCGAAGTGCCGGGGCAGGATCTCCTGTCATCTC
ACCTTGCTCCTGCCGAGAAAGTATCCATCATGGCTGATGCAATGCGGCGGCTGCATACGCTTGATCCGGC
TACCTGCCCATTCGACCACCAAGCGAAACATCGCATCGAGCGAGCACGTACTCGGATGGAAGCCGGTCTT
GTCGATCAGGATGATCTGGACGAAGAGCATCAGGGGCTCGCGCCAGCCGAACTGTTCGCCAGGCTCAAGG
CGAGCATGCCCGACGGCGAGGATCTCGTCGTGACCCATGGCGATGCCTGCTTGCCGAATATCATGGTGGA
AAATGGCCGCTTTTCTGGATTCATCGACTGTGGCCGGCTGGGTGTGGCGGACCGCTATCAGGACATAGCG
TTGGCTACCCGTGATATTGCTGAAGAGCTTGGCGGCGAATGGGCTGACCGCTTCCTCGTGCTTTACGGTA
TCGCCGCTCCCGATTCGCAGCGCATCGCCTTCTATCGCCTTCTTGACGAGTTCTTCTGAGCGGGACTCTG
GGGTTCGAAATGACCGACCAAGCGACGCCCAACCTGCCATCACGAGATTTCGATTCCACCGCCGCCTTCT
ATGAAAGGTTGGGCTTCGGAATCGTTTTCCGGGACGCCGGCTGGATGATCCTCCAGCGCGGGGATCTCAT
GCTGGAGTTCTTCGCCCACCCTAGGGGGAGGCTAACTGAAACACGGAAGGAGACAATACCGGAAGGAACC
CGCGCTATGACGGCAATAAAAAGACAGAATAAAACGCACGGTGTTGGGTCGTTTGTTCATAAACGCGGGG
TTCGGTCCCAGGGCTGGCACTCTGTCGATACCCCACCGAGACCCCATTGGGGCCAATACGCCCGCGTTTC
TTCCTTTTCCCCACCCCACCCCCCAAGTTCGGGTGAAGGCCCAGGGCTCGCAGCCAACGTCGGGGCGGCA
GGCCCTGCCATAGCCTCAGGTTACTCATATATACTTTAGATTGATTTAAAACTTCATTTTTAATTTAAAA
GGATCTAGGTGAAGATCCTTTTTGATAATCTCATGACCAAAATCCCTTAACGTGAGTTTTCGTTCCACTG
AGCGTCAGACCCCGTAGAAAAGATCAAAGGATCTTCTTGAGATCCTTTTTTTCTGCGCGTAATCTGCTGC
TTGCAAACAAAAAAACCACCGCTACCAGCGGTGGTTTGTTTGCCGGATCAAGAGCTACCAACTCTTTTTC
CGAAGGTAACTGGCTTCAGCAGAGCGCAGATACCAAATACTGTCCTTCTAGTGTAGCCGTAGTTAGGCCA
CCACTTCAAGAACTCTGTAGCACCGCCTACATACCTCGCTCTGCTAATCCTGTTACCAGTGGCTGCTGCC
AGTGGCGATAAGTCGTGTCTTACCGGGTTGGACTCAAGACGATAGTTACCGGATAAGGCGCAGCGGTCGG
GCTGAACGGGGGGTTCGTGCACACAGCCCAGCTTGGAGCGAACGACCTACACCGAACTGAGATACCTACA
GCGTGAGCTATGAGAAAGCGCCACGCTTCCCGAAGGGAGAAAGGCGGACAGGTATCCGGTAAGCGGCAGG
GTCGGAACAGGAGAGCGCACGAGGGAGCTTCCAGGGGGAAACGCCTGGTATCTTTATAGTCCTGTCGGGT
TTCGCCACCTCTGACTTGAGCGTCGATTTTTGTGATGCTCGTCAGGGGGGCGGAGCCTATGGAAAAACGC
CAGCAACGCGGCCTTTTTACGGTTCCTGGCCTTTTGCTGGCCTTTTGCTCACATGTTCTTTCCTGCGTTA
TCCCCTGATTCTGTGGATAACCGTATTACCGCCATGCAT
